>Addgene plasmid #209442 | pIRES-H3.3WT-BFP | addgene full sequence | sequence record 418360 | Addgene NGS Result
CGCCCATTCTCCGCCCCATGGCTGACTAATTTTTTTTATTTATGCAGAGGCCGAGGCCGCCTCGGCCTCT
GAGCTATTCCAGAAGTAGTGAGGAGGCTTTTTTGGAGGCCTAGGCTTTTGCAAAGATCGATCAAGAGACA
GGATGAGGATCGTTTCGCATGATTGAACAAGATGGATTGCACGCAGGTTCTCCGGCCGCTTGGGTGGAGA
GGCTATTCGGCTATGACTGGGCACAACAGACAATCGGCTGCTCTGATGCCGCCGTGTTCCGGCTGTCAGC
GCAGGGGCGCCCGGTTCTTTTTGTCAAGACCGACCTGTCCGGTGCCCTGAATGAACTGCAAGACGAGGCA
GCGCGGCTATCGTGGCTGGCCACGACGGGCGTTCCTTGCGCAGCTGTGCTCGACGTTGTCACTGAAGCGG
GAAGGGACTGGCTGCTATTGGGCGAAGTGCCGGGGCAGGATCTCCTGTCATCTCACCTTGCTCCTGCCGA
GAAAGTATCCATCATGGCTGATGCAATGCGGCGGCTGCATACGCTTGATCCGGCTACCTGCCCATTCGAC
CACCAAGCGAAACATCGCATCGAGCGAGCACGTACTCGGATGGAAGCCGGTCTTGTCGATCAGGATGATC
TGGACGAAGAGCATCAGGGGCTCGCGCCAGCCGAACTGTTCGCCAGGCTCAAGGCGAGCATGCCCGACGG
CGAGGATCTCGTCGTGACCCATGGCGATGCCTGCTTGCCGAATATCATGGTGGAAAATGGCCGCTTTTCT
GGATTCATCGACTGTGGCCGGCTGGGTGTGGCGGACCGCTATCAGGACATAGCGTTGGCTACCCGTGATA
TTGCTGAAGAGCTTGGCGGCGAATGGGCTGACCGCTTCCTCGTGCTTTACGGTATCGCCGCTCCCGATTC
GCAGCGCATCGCCTTCTATCGCCTTCTTGACGAGTTCTTCTGAGCGGGACTCTGGGGTTCGAAATGACCG
ACCAAGCGACGCCCAACCTGCCATCACGAGATTTCGATTCCACCGCCGCCTTCTATGAAAGGTTGGGCTT
CGGAATCGTTTTCCGGGACGCCGGCTGGATGATCCTCCAGCGCGGGGATCTCATGCTGGAGTTCTTCGCC
CACCCTAGGGGGAGGCTAACTGAAACACGGAAGGAGACAATACCGGAAGGAACCCGCGCTATGACGGCAA
TAAAAAGACAGAATAAAACGCACGGTGTTGGGTCGTTTGTTCATAAACGCGGGGTTCGGTCCCAGGGCTG
GCACTCTGTCGATACCCCACCGAGACCCCATTGGGGCCAATACGCCCGCGTTTCTTCCTTTTCCCCACCC
CACCCCCCAAGTTCGGGTGAAGGCCCAGGGCTCGCAGCCAACGTCGGGGCGGCAGGCCCTGCCATAGCCT
CAGGTTACTCATATATACTTTAGATTGATTTAAAACTTCATTTTTAATTTAAAAGGATCTAGGTGAAGAT
CCTTTTTGATAATCTCATGACCAAAATCCCTTAACGTGAGTTTTCGTTCCACTGAGCGTCAGACCCCGTA
GAAAAGATCAAAGGATCTTCTTGAGATCCTTTTTTTCTGCGCGTAATCTGCTGCTTGCAAACAAAAAAAC
CACCGCTACCAGCGGTGGTTTGTTTGCCGGATCAAGAGCTACCAACTCTTTTTCCGAAGGTAACTGGCTT
CAGCAGAGCGCAGATACCAAATACTGTTCTTCTAGTGTAGCCGTAGTTAGGCCACCACTTCAAGAACTCT
GTAGCACCGCCTACATACCTCGCTCTGCTAATCCTGTTACCAGTGGCTGCTGCCAGTGGCGATAAGTCGT
GTCTTACCGGGTTGGACTCAAGACGATAGTTACCGGATAAGGCGCAGCGGTCGGGCTGAACGGGGGGTTC
GTGCACACAGCCCAGCTTGGAGCGAACGACCTACACCGAACTGAGATACCTACAGCGTGAGCTATGAGAA
AGCGCCACGCTTCCCGAAGGGAGAAAGGCGGACAGGTATCCGGTAAGCGGCAGGGTCGGAACAGGAGAGC
GCACGAGGGAGCTTCCAGGGGGAAACGCCTGGTATCTTTATAGTCCTGTCGGGTTTCGCCACCTCTGACT
TGAGCGTCGATTTTTGTGATGCTCGTCAGGGGGGCGGAGCCTATGGAAAAACGCCAGCAACGCGGCCTTT
TTACGGTTCCTGGCCTTTTGCTGGCCTTTTGCTCACATGTTCTTTCCTGCGTTATCCCCTGATTCTGTGG
ATAACCGTATTACCGCCATGCATTAGTTATTAATAGTAATCAATTACGGGGTCATTAGTTCATAGCCCAT
ATATGGAGTTCCGCGTTACATAACTTACGGTAAATGGCCCGCCTGGCTGACCGCCCAACGACCCCCGCCC
ATTGACGTCAATAATGACGTATGTTCCCATAGTAACGCCAATAGGGACTTTCCATTGACGTCAATGGGTG
GAGTATTTACGGTAAACTGCCCACTTGGCAGTACATCAAGTGTATCATATGCCAAGTACGCCCCCTATTG
ACGTCAATGACGGTAAATGGCCCGCCTGGCATTATGCCCAGTACATGACCTTATGGGACTTTCCTACTTG
GCAGTACATCTACGTATTAGTCATCGCTATTACCATGGTGATGCGGTTTTGGCAGTACATCAATGGGCGT
GGATAGCGGTTTGACTCACGGGGATTTCCAAGTCTCCACCCCATTGACGTCAATGGGAGTTTGTTTTGGC
ACCAAAATCAACGGGACTTTCCAAAATGTCGTAACAACTCCGCCCCATTGACGCAAATGGGCGGTAGGCG
TGTACGGTGGGAGGTCTATATAAGCAGAGCTGGTTTAGTGAACCGTCAGATCCGCTAGCGCTACCGGACT
CAGATCTCGAGCTCACCATGACTAGT
[405 nt withheld, positions 2897-3301]
TAAGAAGGATCCCTGCAGTTCCTGCAGTCGACGGTACCGCGGGCCCGGGATCCCAATTGCTCGAGCGGGA
TCAATTCCGCCCCCCCCCTAACGTTACTGGCCGAAGCCGCTTGGAATAAGGCCGGTGTGCGTTTGTCTAT
ATGTTATTTTCCACCATATTGCCGTCTTTTGGCAATGTGAGGGCCCGGAAACCTGGCCCTGTCTTCTTGA
CGAGCATTCCTAGGGGTCTTTCCCCTCTCGCCAAAGGAATGCAAGGTCTGTTGAATGTCGTGAAGGAAGC
AGTTCCTCTGGAAGCTTCTTGAAGACAAACAACGTCTGTAGCGACCCTTTGCAGGCAGCGGAACCCCCCA
CCTGGCGACAGGTGCCTCTGCGGCCAAAAGCCACGTGTATAAGATACACCTGCAAAGGCGGCACAACCCC
AGTGCCACGTTGTGAGTTGGATAGTTGTGGAAAGAGTCAAATGGCTCTCCTCAAGCGTATTCAACAAGGG
GCTGAAGGATGCCCAGAAGGTACCCCATTGTATGGGATCTGATCTGGGGCCTCGGTGCACATGCTTTACA
TGTGTTTAGTCGAGGTTAAAAAAACGTCTAGGCCCCCCGAACCACGGGGACGTGGTTTTCCTTTGAAAAA
CACGATAATACCATGGTGAGCAAGGGCGAGGAGCTGTTCACCGGGGTGGTGCCCATCCTGGTCGAGCTGG
ACGGCGACGTAAACGGCCACAAGTTCAGCGTGAGGGGCGAGGGCGAGGGCGATGCCACCAACGGCAAGCT
GACCCTGAAGTTCATCTGCACCACCGGCAAGCTGCCCGTGCCCTGGCCCACCCTCGTGACCACCCTGAGC
CACGGCGTGCAGTGCTTCGCCCGCTACCCCGACCACATGAAGCAGCACGACTTCTTCAAGTCCGCCATGC
CCGAAGGCTACGTCCAGGAGCGCACCATCTTCTTCAAGGACGACGGCACCTACAAGACCCGCGCCGAGGT
GAAGTTCGAGGGCGACACCCTGGTGAACCGCATCGAGCTGAAGGGCGTCGACTTCAAGGAGGACGGCAAC
ATCCTGGGGCACAAGCTGGAGTACAACTTCAACAGCCACAACATCTATATCATGGCCGTCAAGCAGAAGA
ACGGCATCAAGGTGAACTTCAAGATCCGCCACAACGTGGAGGACGGCAGCGTGCAGCTCGCCGACCACTA
CCAGCAGAACACCCCCATCGGCGACGGCCCCGTGCTGCTGCCCGACAGCCACTACCTGAGCACCCAGTCC
GTGCTGAGCAAAGACCCCAACGAGAAGCGCGATCACATGGTCCTGCTGGAGTTCCGCACCGCCGCCGGGA
TCACTCTCGGCATGGACGAGCTGTACAAGTAAGCGGCCGCGACTCTAGATCATAATCAGCCATACCACAT
TTGTAGAGGTTTTACTTGCTTTAAAAAACCTCCCACACCTCCCCCTGAACCTGAAACATAAAATGAATGC
AATTGTTGTTGTTAACTTGTTTATTGCAGCTTATAATGGTTACAAATAAAGCAATAGCATCACAAATTTC
ACAAATAAAGCATTTTTTTCACTGCATTCTAGTTGTGGTTTGTCCAAACTCATCAATGTATCTTAAGGCG
TAAATTGTAAGCGTTAATATTTTGTTAAAATTCGCGTTAAATTTTTGTTAAATCAGCTCATTTTTTAACC
AATAGGCCGAAATCGGCAAAATCCCTTATAAATCAAAAGAATAGACCGAGATAGGGT
[37 nt withheld, positions 5039-5075]
AAAGAACGTGGACTCCAACGTCAAAGG
[49 nt withheld, positions 5103-5151]
T
[91 nt withheld, positions 5153-5243]
G
[124 nt withheld, positions 5245-5368]
CAGGTGGCACTTTTCGGGGAAATGTGCGCGGAACCCCTATTTGTTTATTTTTCTAAATACATTCAAATAT
GTATCCGCTCATGAGACAATAACCCTGATAAATGCTTCAATAATATTGAAAAAGGAAGAGTCCTGAGGCG
GAAAGAACCAGCTGTGGAATGTGTGTCAGTTAGGGTGTGGAAAGTCCCCAGGCTCCCCAGCAGGCAGAAG
TATGCAAAGCATGCATCTCAATTAGTCAGCAACCAGGTGTGGAAAGTCCCCAGGCTCCCCAGCAGGCAGA
AGTATGCAAAGCATGCATCTCAATTAGTCAGCAACCATAGTCCCGCCCCTAACTCCGCCCATCCCGCCCC
TAACTCCGCCCAGTTC
Features (pLannotate 1.2.2; 17 found; start..end, strand, type, name):
    159..953     +  CDS            NeoR/KanR: aminoglycoside phosphotransferase from Tn5; aph(3')-II (or nptII); confers resistance to neomycin, kanamycin, and G418 (Geneticin®)
    974..1126    +  CDS            ble (fragment): BLE_KLEPN - Experimental evidence at protein level: Swiss-Prot protein existence level 1. Binding protein with a strong affinity to the bleomycin family of antibiotics. Binds to CL990; an antimitotic-antibiotic compound. From Klebsiella pneumoniae.
   1185..1232    +  polyA_signal   HSV TK poly(A) signal: herpes simplex virus thymidine kinase polyadenylation signal (Cole and Stacy, 1985)
   1323..1339    -  polyA_signal   bGH poly(A) signal (fragment): bovine growth hormone polyadenylation signal
   1561..2149    +  rep_origin     ori: high-copy-number ColE1/pMB1/pBR322/pUC origin of replication
   2324..2627    +  enhancer       CMV enhancer: human cytomegalovirus immediate early enhancer
   2628..2831    +  promoter       CMV promoter: human cytomegalovirus (CMV) immediate early promoter
   2854..2885    +  misc_feature   MCS (fragment): multiple cloning site
   2897..3301    +  CDS            His3.3A (sequence withheld): H33A_DROME - Experimental evidence at protein level: Swiss-Prot protein existence level 1. Variant histone H3 which replaces conventional H3 in a wide range of nucleosomes in active genes and is specifically enriched in modifications associated with active chromatin. Constitutes the predominant form of histone H3 in non-dividing cells and is incorporated into chromatin independently of DNA synthesis. Deposited at sites of nucleosomal displacement throughout transcribed genes, suggesting that it represents an epigenetic imprint of transcriptionally active chromatin. Nucleosomes wrap and compact
   3323..3354    +  misc_feature   MCS (fragment): multiple cloning site
   3381..3941    +  misc_feature   IRES: internal ribosome entry site (IRES) of the encephalomyocarditis virus (EMCV)
   3944..4663    +  CDS            EBFP2: enhanced blue variant of GFP (Ai et al., 2007) mammalian codon-optimized
   4679..4762    +  CDS            large T antigen (fragment): large T antigen from SV40 (simian virus 40)
   4785..4906    +  polyA_signal   SV40 poly(A) signal: SV40 polyadenylation signal
   4940..5368    -  rep_origin     f1 ori (sequence partly withheld): f1 bacteriophage origin of replication; arrow indicates direction of (+) strand synthesis
   5395..5499    +  promoter       AmpR promoter: bla
   5501..124     +  promoter       SV40 promoter (across the origin): SV40 enhancer and early promoter
