[The description below was written by a language model from this plasmid's Addgene catalogue record and pLannotate feature annotations shown in this document.]
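Description:
pIRES-H3.3WT-BFP is a 5.7 kb mammalian expression plasmid built on a pIRES backbone that produces wild-type human histone variant H3.3 together with a blue fluorescent reporter from a single transcript. In bacteria it is maintained at high copy through a ColE1/pUC-type origin and selected with kanamycin. The resistance gene is the Tn5 aminoglycoside phosphotransferase (NeoR/KanR), placed behind both a bacterial bla promoter and the SV40 enhancer/early promoter and followed by the HSV TK polyadenylation signal. The same marker can therefore confer G418 resistance in mammalian cells. An f1 origin is also present, and the annotation picks up short fragments of a ble gene and a bGH poly(A) signal that appear to be backbone remnants rather than functional parts.

The expression cassette is driven by the human CMV immediate-early enhancer and promoter. The H3.3 coding sequence sits between two multiple-cloning-site remnants; the annotation tool matched it to the Drosophila His3.3A protein, which reflects the very high conservation of H3.3, while the catalogue entry lists the insert as human. Downstream, an EMCV internal ribosome entry site allows cap-independent translation of EBFP2 from the same mRNA, which terminates at an SV40 polyadenylation signal. Because the histone and the fluorescent protein are translated separately rather than fused, no tag is annotated on H3.3, and blue fluorescence marks the cells that express it. The record gives the purpose only as co-expression of wild-type H3.3 with BFP. The "WT" designation suggests use as a control alongside mutant H3.3 versions, but this is not stated.
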