Addgene plasmid #209442: pIRES-H3.3WT-BFP
Purpose: Expression plasmid expressing H3.3 Wt histone in tandem with BFP
Depositing lab: Maria Castro. Depositing organization: University of Michigan.
Backbone
  Vector backbone: pIRES
  Vector type: Mammalian Expression
Growth in bacteria
  Bacterial resistance: Kanamycin, 50 μg/mL
  Growth temperature: 37°C
  Growth strain: NEB Stable
  Copy number: High Copy
Gene/Insert
  Gene/Insert name: H3.3-WT
  gRNA/shRNA sequence: Unspecified
  Species: H. sapiens (human)
  Cloning method: Restriction Enzyme; 5′ cloning site Unknown (unknown if destroyed)
Terms and licenses: Academic/Nonprofit Terms; Industry Terms: Not Available to Industry
How to cite: pIRES-H3.3WT-BFP was a gift from Maria Castro (Addgene plasmid # 209442 ; http://n2t.net/addgene:209442 ; RRID:Addgene_209442)
